Addgene plasmid #131884: pDONR221_SLC11A2
Purpose: Gateway entry clone with codon-optimized ORF sequence for subcloning into custom expression vectors
Depositing lab: RESOLUTE Consortium & Giulio Superti-Furga. Depositing organization: CeMM Research Center for Molecular Medicine. Publication: The RESOLUTE consortium: unlocking SLC transporters for drug discovery. Superti-Furga G, Lackner D, Wiedmer T, Ingles-Prieto A, Barbosa B, Girardi E, Goldmann U, Gurtl B, Klavins K, Klimek C, Lindinger S, Lineiro-Retes E, Muller AC, Onstein S, Redinger G, Reil D, Sedlyarov V, Wolf G, Crawford M, Everley R, ... Steppan CM. Nat Rev Drug Discov. 2020 Jul;19(7):429-430. doi: 10.1038/d41573-020-00056-6. PubMed 32265506.
Backbone
  Vector backbone: pDONR221
  Backbone manufacturer: Thermo Fisher Scientific
  Backbone size w/o insert (bp): 2550
  Vector type: Mammalian Expression
Growth in bacteria
  Bacterial resistance: Kanamycin, 50 μg/mL
  Growth temperature: 37°C
  Growth strain: Stbl3
  Copy number: High Copy
Gene/Insert
  Gene/Insert name: SLC11A2 (alt name: DCT1, DMT1, NRAMP2)
  Species: H. sapiens (human)
  Insert size (bp): 1704
  Entrez Gene: SLC11A2 (a.k.a. AHMIO1, DCT1, DMT1, NRAMP2)
  Cloning method: Gateway Cloning
  Sequencing primers: 5′ M13-fwd; 3′ M13-rev
Terms and licenses: Academic/Nonprofit Terms; Industry Terms
Depositor comments: For more information on the full Resolute plasmid collection, please see www.addgene.org/depositor-collections/re-solute/. Please provide your feedback on this plasmid to the RESOLUTE consortium by filling out their RESOLUTE repository feedback form: https://forms.office.com/Pages/ResponsePage.aspx?id=0e05yklzmkS7rjFGQL4N7z4feCLQvEJAmVcOCM_u885UN1JJRko0Ukg4TVQwNTZLOUxPQVJWT1NHUCQlQCN0PWcu
How to cite: pDONR221_SLC11A2 was a gift from RESOLUTE Consortium & Giulio Superti-Furga (Addgene plasmid # 131884 ; http://n2t.net/addgene:131884 ; RRID:Addgene_131884)
