[The description below was written by a language model from this plasmid's Addgene catalogue record and pLannotate feature annotations shown in this document.]
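Description:
pDONR221_SLC11A2 is a Gateway entry clone built on the pDONR221 backbone, carrying a codon-optimized open reading frame for human SLC11A2 (also known as DMT1, DCT1 or NRAMP2). It is a proton-coupled divalent metal transporter best known for apical iron uptake in duodenal enterocytes and for iron export from acidified endosomes; it can also carry manganese, cobalt, cadmium and other metals. The plasmid is about 4.25 kb in the sequenced record. It is maintained in E. coli through a high-copy ColE1/pUC-type origin and selected with kanamycin via an aminoglycoside phosphotransferase (KanR) gene.

The 1,704 bp ORF sits between attL1 and attL2, the recombination sites recognised in the Gateway LR reaction. This allows the coding sequence to be moved directionally and in frame into any attR-containing destination vector. Although the catalogue lists the vector type as mammalian expression, the feature table shows no eukaryotic promoter or polyadenylation signal around the insert, so the clone serves as a shuttle rather than an expression construct in its own right. Expression would depend on the promoter, tags and selection markers of the chosen destination vector. The rrnB T1 and T2 terminators upstream of attL1 insulate the insert from read-through transcription in bacteria. A T7 promoter lies just beyond attL2, oriented back toward the insert. The short lacI and lacZα fragments are backbone remnants, and M13 primer sites flank the cassette for sequence verification. The plasmid belongs to a large consortium collection of solute carrier entry clones intended to support SLC transporter research and drug discovery through subcloning into custom expression vectors.
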