Features (pLannotate 1.2.2; 10 found; start..end, strand, type, name):
    121..213     +  CDS            lacI (fragment): lac repressor; lacI; The lac repressor binds to the lac operator to inhibit transcription in E. coli. This inhibition can be relieved by adding lactose or isopropyl-β-D-thiogalactopyranoside (IPTG).
    268..295     -  terminator     rrnB T2 terminator: transcription terminator T2 from the E. coli rrnB gene
    427..470     +  terminator     rrnB T1 terminator: Escherichia coli rrnB; transcription terminator T1 from the E. coli rrnB gene
    517..553     -  CDS            lacZα (fragment): LacZα fragment of β-galactosidase; lacZ fragment
    569..668     +  protein_bind   attL1: mutant version of attL; recombination site for the Gateway® LR reaction LR Clonase™
    674..2377    +  CDS            SLC11A2: NRAM2_HUMAN - Also known as DCT1, DMT1, NRAMP2. Experimental evidence at protein level: Swiss-Prot protein existence level 1. Important in metal transport, in particular iron. Can also transport manganese, cobalt, cadmium, nickel, vanadium and lead. Involved in apical iron uptake into duodenal enterocytes. Involved in iron transport from acidified endosomes into the cytoplasm of erythroid precursor cells. May play an important role in hepatic iron accumulation and tissue iron distribution. May serve to import iron into the mitochondria. From Homo sapiens (Human).
   2379..2478    -  protein_bind   attL2: mutant version of attL; recombination site for the Gateway® LR reaction LR Clonase™
   2496..2514    -  promoter       T7 promoter: promoter for bacteriophage T7 RNA polymerase
   2648..3457    +  CDS            KanR: aminoglycoside phosphotransferase; aph(3')-Ia; confers resistance to kanamycin in bacteria or G418 (Geneticin®) in eukaryotes
   3604..4192    +  rep_origin     ori: high-copy-number ColE1/pMB1/pBR322/pUC origin of replication
>Addgene plasmid #131884 | pDONR221_SLC11A2 | addgene full sequence | sequence record 259078 | Addgene NGS Result
CTTTCCTGCGTTATCCCCTGATTCTGTGGATAACCGTATTACCGCCTTTGAGTGAGCTGATACCGCTCGC
CGCAGCCGAACGACCGAGCGCAGCGAGTCAGTGAGCGAGGAAGCGGAAGAGCGCCCAATACGCAAACCGC
CTCTCCCCGCGCGTTGGCCGATTCATTAATGCAGCTGGCACGACAGGTTTCCCGACTGGAAAGCGGGCAG
TGAGCGCAACGCAATTAATACGCGTACCGCTAGCCAGGAAGAGTTTGTAGAAACGCAAAAAGGCCATCCG
TCAGGATGGCCTTCTGCTTAGTTTGATGCCTGGCAGTTTATGGCGGGCGTCCTGCCCGCCACCCTCCGGG
CCGTTGCTTCACAACGTTCAAATCCGCTCCCGGCGGATTTGTCCTACTCAGGAGAGCGTTCACCGACAAA
CAACAGATAAAACGAAAGGCCCAGTCTTCCGACTGAGCCTTTCGTTTTATTTGATGCCTGGCAGTTCCCT
ACTCTCGCGTTAACGCTAGCATGGATGTTTTCCCAGTCACGACGTTGTAAAACGACGGCCAGTCTTAAGC
TCGGGCCCCAAATAATGATTTTATTTTGACTGATAGTGACCTGTTCGTTGCAACACATTGATGAGCAATG
CTTTTTTATAATGCCAACTTTGTACAAAAAAGCAGGCTCCACCATGGTGCTGGGCCCCGAGCAGAAGATG
AGCGACGATTCCGTGTCTGGCGACCACGGAGAGAGCGCCTCCCTGGGAAACATCAATCCAGCCTACTCTA
ACCCCTCTCTGAGCCAGTCCCCCGGCGATAGCGAGGAGTACTTTGCCACATATTTCAATGAGAAGATCAG
CATCCCTGAGGAGGAGTACAGCTGCTTCTCCTTTCGGAAGCTGTGGGCCTTTACCGGCCCTGGCTTCCTG
ATGTCCATCGCCTATCTGGACCCAGGCAACATCGAGTCCGATCTGCAGTCTGGAGCAGTGGCAGGCTTCA
AGCTGCTGTGGATCCTGCTGCTGGCCACACTGGTGGGCCTGCTGCTGCAGAGGCTGGCAGCAAGGCTGGG
AGTGGTGACCGGACTGCACCTGGCAGAGGTGTGCCACAGGCAGTACCCCAAGGTGCCTCGCGTGATCCTG
TGGCTGATGGTGGAGCTGGCCATCATCGGCAGCGACATGCAGGAAGTGATCGGCTCCGCCATCGCCATCA
ATCTGCTGTCTGTGGGAAGGATCCCTCTGTGGGGAGGCGTGCTGATCACAATCGCCGACACCTTCGTGTT
TCTGTTCCTGGATAAGTATGGCCTGCGCAAGCTGGAGGCCTTCTTTGGCTTTCTGATCACAATCATGGCC
CTGACCTTCGGCTACGAGTATGTGACAGTGAAGCCATCTCAGAGCCAGGTGCTGAAGGGCATGTTCGTGC
CATCCTGCTCTGGATGTAGGACCCCACAGATCGAGCAGGCAGTGGGAATCGTGGGAGCCGTGATCATGCC
CCACAACATGTACCTGCACAGCGCCCTGGTGAAGTCCCGGCAGGTGAACAGAAACAATAAGCAGGAGGTG
AGAGAGGCCAATAAGTATTTCTTTATCGAGTCCTGCATCGCCCTGTTCGTGAGCTTCATCATCAACGTGT
TCGTGGTGAGCGTGTTCGCCGAGGCCTTCTTTGGCAAGACAAACGAGCAGGTGGTGGAGGTGTGCACCAA
TACAAGCTCCCCCCACGCCGGCCTGTTTCCTAAGGACAATTCCACCCTGGCCGTGGATATCTACAAGGGC
GGCGTGGTGCTGGGCTGTTACTTCGGCCCAGCCGCCCTGTATATCTGGGCAGTGGGAATCCTGGCAGCAG
GACAGTCTAGCACCATGACAGGCACCTATAGCGGCCAGTTTGTGATGGAGGGCTTCCTGAATCTGAAGTG
GAGCCGGTTTGCCAGAGTGGTGCTGACAAGGTCCATCGCCATCATCCCTACCCTGCTGGTGGCCGTGTTT
CAGGACGTGGAGCACCTGACCGGCATGAACGATTTCCTGAATGTGCTGCAGAGCCTGCAGCTGCCTTTTG
CCCTGATCCCAATCCTGACATTCACCTCTCTGCGGCCAGTGATGAGCGACTTTGCAAACGGACTGGGATG
GAGAATCGCAGGAGGCATCCTGGTGCTGATCATCTGCTCCATCAATATGTACTTCGTGGTGGTGTATGTG
AGGGATCTGGGACACGTGGCCCTGTACGTGGTGGCAGCAGTGGTGTCCGTGGCATACCTGGGCTTCGTGT
TCTACCTGGGCTGGCAGTGTCTGATCGCCCTGGGCATGTCTTTCCTGGATTGCGGCCACACATGTCACCT
GGGACTGACCGCACAGCCTGAGCTGTATCTGCTGAACACCATGGACGCCGATTCTCTGGTGAGCCGCGAC
CCAGCTTTCTTGTACAAAGTTGGCATTATAAGAAAGCATTGCTTATCAATTTGTTGCAACGAACAGGTCA
CTATCAGTCAAAATAAAATCATTATTTGCCATCCAGCTGATATCCCCTATAGTGAGTCGTATTACATGGT
CATAGCTGTTTCCTGGCAGCTCTGGCCCGTGTCTCAAAATCTCTGATGTTACATTGCACAAGATAAAAAT
ATATCATCATGAACAATAAAACTGTCTGCTTACATAAACAGTAATACAAGGGGTGTTATGAGCCATATTC
AACGGGAAACGTCGAGGCCGCGATTAAATTCCAACATGGATGCTGATTTATATGGGTATAAATGGGCTCG
CGATAATGTCGGGCAATCAGGTGCGACAATCTATCGCTTGTATGGGAAGCCCGATGCGCCAGAGTTGTTT
CTGAAACATGGCAAAGGTAGCGTTGCCAATGATGTTACAGATGAGATGGTCAGACTAAACTGGCTGACGG
AATTTATGCCTCTTCCGACCATCAAGCATTTTATCCGTACTCCTGATGATGCATGGTTACTCACCACTGC
GATCCCCGGAAAAACAGCATTCCAGGTATTAGAAGAATATCCTGATTCAGGTGAAAATATTGTTGATGCG
CTGGCAGTGTTCCTGCGCCGGTTGCATTCGATTCCTGTTTGTAATTGTCCTTTTAACAGCGATCGCGTAT
TTCGTCTCGCTCAGGCGCAATCACGAATGAATAACGGTTTGGTTGATGCGAGTGATTTTGATGACGAGCG
TAATGGCTGGCCTGTTGAACAAGTCTGGAAAGAAATGCATAAACTTTTGCCATTCTCACCGGATTCAGTC
GTCACTCATGGTGATTTCTCACTTGATAACCTTATTTTTGACGAGGGGAAATTAATAGGTTGTATTGATG
TTGGACGAGTCGGAATCGCAGACCGATACCAGGATCTTGCCATCCTATGGAACTGCCTCGGTGAGTTTTC
TCCTTCATTACAGAAACGGCTTTTTCAAAAATATGGTATTGATAATCCTGATATGAATAAATTGCAGTTT
CATTTGATGCTCGATGAGTTTTTCTAATCAGAATTGGTTAATTGGTTGTAACACTGGCAGAGCATTACGC
TGACTTGACGGGACGGCGCAAGCTCATGACCAAAATCCCTTAACGTGAGTTACGCGTCGTTCCACTGAGC
GTCAGACCCCGTAGAAAAGATCAAAGGATCTTCTTGAGATCCTTTTTTTCTGCGCGTAATCTGCTGCTTG
CAAACAAAAAAACCACCGCTACCAGCGGTGGTTTGTTTGCCGGATCAAGAGCTACCAACTCTTTTTCCGA
AGGTAACTGGCTTCAGCAGAGCGCAGATACCAAATACTGTTCTTCTAGTGTAGCCGTAGTTAGGCCACCA
CTTCAAGAACTCTGTAGCACCGCCTACATACCTCGCTCTGCTAATCCTGTTACCAGTGGCTGCTGCCAGT
GGCGATAAGTCGTGTCTTACCGGGTTGGACTCAAGACGATAGTTACCGGATAAGGCGCAGCGGTCGGGCT
GAACGGGGGGTTCGTGCACACAGCCCAGCTTGGAGCGAACGACCTACACCGAACTGAGATACCTACAGCG
TGAGCTATGAGAAAGCGCCACGCTTCCCGAAGGGAGAAAGGCGGACAGGTATCCGGTAAGCGGCAGGGTC
GGAACAGGAGAGCGCACGAGGGAGCTTCCAGGGGGAAACGCCTGGTATCTTTATAGTCCTGTCGGGTTTC
GCCACCTCTGACTTGAGCGTCGATTTTTGTGATGCTCGTCAGGGGGGCGGAGCCTATGGAAAAACGCCAG
CAACGCGGCCTTTTTACGGTTCCTGGCCTTTTGCTGGCCTTTTGCTCACATGTT
