>Addgene plasmid #131884 | pDONR221_SLC11A2 | depositor partial sequence | sequence record 253168 | Codon-optimized ORF of SLC11A2
ATGGTGCTGGGCCCCGAGCAGAAGATGAGCGACGATTCCGTGTCTGGCGACCACGGAGAGAGCGCCTCCC
TGGGAAACATCAATCCAGCCTACTCTAACCCCTCTCTGAGCCAGTCCCCCGGCGATAGCGAGGAGTACTT
TGCCACATATTTCAATGAGAAGATCAGCATCCCTGAGGAGGAGTACAGCTGCTTCTCCTTTCGGAAGCTG
TGGGCCTTTACCGGCCCTGGCTTCCTGATGTCCATCGCCTATCTGGACCCAGGCAACATCGAGTCCGATC
TGCAGTCTGGAGCAGTGGCAGGCTTCAAGCTGCTGTGGATCCTGCTGCTGGCCACACTGGTGGGCCTGCT
GCTGCAGAGGCTGGCAGCAAGGCTGGGAGTGGTGACCGGACTGCACCTGGCAGAGGTGTGCCACAGGCAG
TACCCCAAGGTGCCTCGCGTGATCCTGTGGCTGATGGTGGAGCTGGCCATCATCGGCAGCGACATGCAGG
AAGTGATCGGCTCCGCCATCGCCATCAATCTGCTGTCTGTGGGAAGGATCCCTCTGTGGGGAGGCGTGCT
GATCACAATCGCCGACACCTTCGTGTTTCTGTTCCTGGATAAGTATGGCCTGCGCAAGCTGGAGGCCTTC
TTTGGCTTTCTGATCACAATCATGGCCCTGACCTTCGGCTACGAGTATGTGACAGTGAAGCCATCTCAGA
GCCAGGTGCTGAAGGGCATGTTCGTGCCATCCTGCTCTGGATGTAGGACCCCACAGATCGAGCAGGCAGT
GGGAATCGTGGGAGCCGTGATCATGCCCCACAACATGTACCTGCACAGCGCCCTGGTGAAGTCCCGGCAG
GTGAACAGAAACAATAAGCAGGAGGTGAGAGAGGCCAATAAGTATTTCTTTATCGAGTCCTGCATCGCCC
TGTTCGTGAGCTTCATCATCAACGTGTTCGTGGTGAGCGTGTTCGCCGAGGCCTTCTTTGGCAAGACAAA
CGAGCAGGTGGTGGAGGTGTGCACCAATACAAGCTCCCCCCACGCCGGCCTGTTTCCTAAGGACAATTCC
ACCCTGGCCGTGGATATCTACAAGGGCGGCGTGGTGCTGGGCTGTTACTTCGGCCCAGCCGCCCTGTATA
TCTGGGCAGTGGGAATCCTGGCAGCAGGACAGTCTAGCACCATGACAGGCACCTATAGCGGCCAGTTTGT
GATGGAGGGCTTCCTGAATCTGAAGTGGAGCCGGTTTGCCAGAGTGGTGCTGACAAGGTCCATCGCCATC
ATCCCTACCCTGCTGGTGGCCGTGTTTCAGGACGTGGAGCACCTGACCGGCATGAACGATTTCCTGAATG
TGCTGCAGAGCCTGCAGCTGCCTTTTGCCCTGATCCCAATCCTGACATTCACCTCTCTGCGGCCAGTGAT
GAGCGACTTTGCAAACGGACTGGGATGGAGAATCGCAGGAGGCATCCTGGTGCTGATCATCTGCTCCATC
AATATGTACTTCGTGGTGGTGTATGTGAGGGATCTGGGACACGTGGCCCTGTACGTGGTGGCAGCAGTGG
TGTCCGTGGCATACCTGGGCTTCGTGTTCTACCTGGGCTGGCAGTGTCTGATCGCCCTGGGCATGTCTTT
CCTGGATTGCGGCCACACATGTCACCTGGGACTGACCGCACAGCCTGAGCTGTATCTGCTGAACACCATG
GACGCCGATTCTCTGGTGAGCCGC
